Addgene plasmid #44153: p6721 MSCV-IP N FlagHA 16E6 8S9A10T
Depositing lab: Peter Howley. Depositing organization: Harvard Medical School. Publication: Comprehensive analysis of host cellular interactions with human papillomavirus E6 proteins identifies new E6 binding partners and reflects viral diversity. White EA, Kramer RE, Tan MJ, Hayes SD, Harper JW, Howley PM. J Virol. 2012 Dec;86(24):13174-86. doi: 10.1128/JVI.02172-12. Epub 2012 Sep 26. PubMed 23015706.
Backbone
  Vector backbone: MSCV-IP N-FlagHA
  Backbone size w/o insert (bp): 8100
  Total vector size (bp): 8600
  Modifications to backbone: Retroviral vector for Flag-HA-tagged HPV16 E6 8S9A10T mutant expression (deficient in p53 binding). No starting ATG in viral ORF, translation begins from tag only. Puro resistance protein expressed from an IRES.
  Vector type: Mammalian Expression, Retroviral
  Selectable markers: Puromycin
Growth in bacteria
  Bacterial resistance: Ampicillin, 100 μg/mL
  Growth temperature: 37°C
  Growth strain: DH5alpha
  Copy number: Unknown
Gene/Insert
  Gene/Insert name: HPV16E6
  Species: HPV16
  Insert size (bp): 500
  Mutation: E6 8S9A10T mutant
  Promoter: MSCV LTR
  Tag / fusion protein: Flag (N terminal on backbone); HA (N terminal on backbone)
  Cloning method: Gateway Cloning
  Sequencing primers: 5′ 5' CTACATCGTGACCTGGGAAGC 3'
Resource information
  A portion of this plasmid was derived from a plasmid made by: Paul Lambert - University of Wisconsin, Madison
Terms and licenses: Academic/Nonprofit Terms; Industry Terms: Not Available to Industry
How to cite: p6721 MSCV-IP N FlagHA 16E6 8S9A10T was a gift from Peter Howley (Addgene plasmid # 44153 ; http://n2t.net/addgene:44153 ; RRID:Addgene_44153)
