[The description below was written by a language model from this plasmid's Addgene catalogue record.]
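Description:
p6721 MSCV-IP N FlagHA 16E6 8S9A10T is a retroviral mammalian expression plasmid built on the MSCV-IP N-FlagHA backbone, a murine stem cell virus-derived vector of about 8.1 kb that reaches roughly 8.6 kb with its insert. It is propagated in E. coli under ampicillin selection; the record gives no feature table, so the bacterial origin and other backbone details are not stated, and copy number is listed as unknown. In mammalian cells, the MSCV long terminal repeat serves as the promoter and drives a bicistronic transcript. The tagged insert is translated first, and a puromycin resistance protein is expressed from a downstream IRES, so that transduced cells can be selected with puromycin and drug resistance is linked to expression of the insert transcript.

The payload is an approximately 500 bp human papillomavirus type 16 E6 open reading frame carrying the 8S9A10T mutation, which the record describes as deficient in p53 binding. It was introduced by Gateway recombination in frame with tandem N-terminal Flag and HA epitope tags supplied by the backbone. The viral ORF lacks its own start codon, so translation begins only at the tag and every E6 molecule produced should carry the Flag-HA epitopes. This design suits production of retrovirus for stable expression of tagged E6 in target cells, followed by detection or affinity purification through the tags. The associated study was a comparative analysis of host cellular binding partners of papillomavirus E6 proteins, where a p53-binding-deficient mutant would plausibly serve as a comparison to wild-type HPV16 E6, although the record does not spell out that role.
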