>Addgene plasmid #44153 | p6721 MSCV-IP N FlagHA 16E6 8S9A10T | addgene partial sequence | sequence record 63238 | pLXSN5 5'-CCCTTGAACCTCCTCGTTCGACC-3'
NCCTTTTCGCCCTCCTCCTTCTCTAGGCGCCGGAATTAGATCTGCCACCATGGACTACAAGGATGACGAT
GACAAGCTCGATGGAGGATACCCATACGATGTTCCAGATTACGCTGCTCGAGGTTATCAAACAAGTTTGT
ACAAAAAAGTTGGCTTTCAGGACCCACAGGAGAGCGCCACCAAGTTACCACAGTTATGCACAGAGCTGCA
AACAACTATACATGATATAATATTAGAATGTGTGTACTGCAAGCAACAGTTACTGCGACGTGAGGTATAT
GACTTTGCTTTTCGGGATTTATGTATAGTATATAGAGATGGGAATCCATATGCTGTATGTGATAAATGTT
TAAAGTTTTATTCTAAAATTAGTGAGTATAGACATTATTGTTATAGTGTGTATGGAACAACATTAGAACA
GCAATACAACAAACCGTTGTGTGATTTGTTAATTAGGTGTATTAACTGTCAAAAGCCACTGTGTCCTGAA
GAAAAGCAAAGACATCTGGACAAAAAGCAAAGATTCCATAATATAAGGGGTCGGTGGACCGGTCGATGTA
TGTCTTGTTGCAGATCATCAAGAACACGTAGAGAAACCCAGCTGTAATACCCAACTTTCTTGTACAAAGT
GGTTCGATAACGAATTCCGCCCCCCCCC
